>Addgene plasmid #91452 | pHH0103_ARHGEF5-1/1 | addgene full sequence | sequence record 192332 | Addgene NGS Result
TGACATTAACCTATAAAAATAGGCGTATCACGAGGCCCTTTCGTCTTCAAGAATTCCCGACACCATCGAA
TGGTGCAAAACCTTTCGCGGTATGGCATGATAGCGCCCGGAAGAGAGTCAATTCAGGGTGGTGAATGTGA
AACCAGTAACGTTATACGATGTCGCAGAGTATGCCGGTGTCTCTTATCAGACCGTTTCCCGCGTGGTGAA
CCAGGCCAGCCACGTTTCTGCGAAAACGCGGGAAAAAGTGGAAGCGGCGATGGCGGAGCTGAATTACATT
CCCAACCGCGTGGCACAACAACTGGCGGGCAAACAGTCGTTGCTGATTGGCGTTGCCACCTCCAGTCTGG
CCCTGCACGCGCCGTCGCAAATTGTCGCGGCGATTAAATCTCGCGCCGATCAACTGGGTGCCAGCGTGGT
GGTGTCGATGGTAGAACGAAGCGGCGTCGAAGCCTGTAAAGCGGCGGTGCACAATCTTCTCGCGCAACGC
GTCAGTGGGCTGATCATTAACTATCCGCTGGATGACCAGGATGCCATTGCTGTGGAAGCTGCCTGCACTA
ATGTTCCGGCGTTATTTCTTGATGTCTCTGACCAGACACCCATCAACAGTATTATTTTCTCCCATGAAGA
CGGTACGCGACTGGGCGTGGAGCATCTGGTCGCATTGGGTCACCAGCAAATCGCGCTGTTAGCGGGCCCA
TTAAGTTCTGTCTCGGCGCGTCTGCGTCTGGCTGGCTGGCATAAATATCTCACTCGCAATCAAATTCAGC
CGATAGCGGAACGGGAAGGCGACTGGAGTGCCATGTCCGGTTTTCAACAAACCATGCAAATGCTGAATGA
GGGCATCGTTCCCACTGCGATGCTGGTTGCCAACGATCAGATGGCGCTGGGCGCAATGCGCGCCATTACC
GAGTCCGGGCTGCGCGTTGGTGCGGATATCTCGGTAGTGGGATACGACGATACCGAAGACAGCTCATGTT
ATATCCCGCCGTTAACCACCATCAAACAGGATTTTCGCCTGCTGGGGCAAACCAGCGTGGACCGCTTGCT
GCAACTCTCTCAGGGCCAGGCGGTGAAGGGCAATCAGCTGTTGCCCGTCTCACTGGTGAAAAGAAAAACC
ACCCTGGCGCCCAATACGCAAACCGCCTCTCCCCGCGCGTTGGCCGATTCATTAATGCAGCTGGCACGAC
AGGTTTCCCGACTGGAAAGCGGGCAGTGAGCGCAACGCAATTAATGTAAGTTAGCTCACTCATTAGGCAC
AATTCTCATGTTTGACAGCTTATCATCGACTGCACGGTGCACCAATGCTTCTGGCGTCAGGCAGCCATCG
GAAGCTGTGGTATGGCTGTGCAGGTCGTAAATCACTGCATAATTCGTGTCGCTCAAGGCGCACTCCCGTT
CTGGATAATGTTTTTTGCGCCGACATCATAACGGTTCTGGCAAATATTCTGAAATGAGCTGTTGACAATT
AATCATCGGCTCGTATAATGTGTGGAATTGTGAGCGGATAACAATTTCACACAGGAAACAGCCAGTCCGT
TTAGGTGTTTTCACGAGCACTTCACCAACAAGGACCATAGATTATGAAAATCGAAGAACACCATCACCAT
CACCATTCCAGCGGTAAGCTTATGTCCCCTATACTAGGTTATTGGAAAATTAAGGGCCTTGTGCAACCCA
CTCGACTTCTTTTGGAATATCTTGAAGAAAAATATGAAGAGCATTTGTATGAGCGCGATGAAGGTGATAA
ATGGCGAAACAAAAAGTTTGAATTGGGTTTGGAGTTTCCCAATCTTCCTTATTATATTGATGGTGATGTT
AAATTAACACAGTCTATGGCCATCATACGTTATATAGCTGACAAGCACAACATGTTGGGTGGTTGTCCAA
AAGAGCGTGCAGAGATTTCAATGCTTGAAGGAGCGGTTTTGGATATTAGATACGGTGTTTCGAGAATTGC
ATATAGTAAAGACTTTGAAACTCTCAAAGTTGATTTTCTTAGCAAGCTACCTGAAATGCTGAAAATGTTC
GAAGATCGTTTATGTCATAAAACATATTTAAATGGTGATCATGTAACCCATCCTGACTTCATGTTGTATG
ACGCTCTTGATGTTGTTTTATACATGGACCCAATGTGCCTGGATGCGTTCCCAAAATTAGTTTGTTTTAA
AAAACGTATTGAAGCTATCCCACAAATTGATAAGTACTTGAAATCCAGCAAGTATATAGCATGGCCTTTG
CAGGGCTGGCAAGCCACGTTTGGTGGTGGCGACCATCCTCCAAAATCGGATCTGGAAGTTCTGTTCCAGG
GGCCCCTGTCCAGCGGTCTGGTTCCGCGTGGTTCCGGTACCGCGGCCCAGCCGGCCATGGCCCAGGGCGC
GCTGCCACAAGTTCAATGTCTGCGTGCCTACAAACCACGTGAAAACGATGAACTGGCCCTGGAAAAAGCC
GATGTTGTTATGGTTACCCAGCAATCTTCTGATGGTTGGCTGGAAGGTGTTCGTCTGTCTGATGGTGAAC
GTGGTTGGTTTCCAGTTCAGCAGGTTGAGTTCATTTCCGCGGCCGCATA
[142 nt withheld, positions 2570-2711]
C
[98 nt withheld, positions 2713-2810]
AGTTTGTACTGGTGACGAAACTCAGTGTCTAGCTAGAGTGGC
[149 nt withheld, positions 2853-3001]
T
[41 nt withheld, positions 3003-3043]
T
[62 nt withheld, positions 3045-3106]
A
[35 nt withheld, positions 3108-3142]
CCTCCCTCAATCGGTTGAATGTCGCCCTTTTGTCTTTGGCGCTGGTAAACCATATGAA
[86 nt withheld, positions 3201-3286]
T
[54 nt withheld, positions 3288-3341]
CTAGCGCCGCCCTATACCTTGTCTGCCTCCCCGCGTTGCGTCGCGGTGCATGGAGCCGGGCCACCTCGAC
CTGAATGGAAGCCGGCGGCACCTCGCTAACGGATTCACCACTCCAAGAATTGGAGCCAATCAATTCTTGC
GGAGAACTGTGAATGCGCAAACCAACCCTTGGCAGAACATATCCATCGCGTCCGCCATCTCCAGCAGCCG
CACGCGGCGCATCTCGGGCAGCGTTGGGTCCTGGCCACGGGTGCGCATGATCGTGCTCCTGTCGTTGAGG
ACCCGGCTAGGCTGGCGGGGTTGCCTTACTGGTTAGCAGAATGAATCACCGATACGCGAGCGAACGTGAA
GCGACTGCTGCTGCAAAACGTCTGCGACCTGAGCAACAACATGAATGGTCTTCGGTTTCCGTGTTTCGTA
AAGTCTGGAAACGCGGAAGTCAGCGCCCTGCACCATTATGTTCCGGATCTGCATCGCAGGATGCTGCTGG
CTACCCTGTGGAACACCTACATCTGTATTAACGAAGCGCTGGCATTGACCCTGAGTGATTTTTCTCTGGT
CCCGCCGCATCCATACCGCCAGTTGTTTACCCTCACAACGTTCCAGTAACCGGGCATGTTCATCATCAGT
AACCCGTATCGTGAGCATCCTCTCTCGTTTCATCGGTATCATTACCCCCATGAACAGAAATCCCCCTTAC
ACGGAGGCATCAGTGACCAAACAGGAAAAAACCGCCCTTAACATGGCCCGCTTTATCAGAAGCCAGACAT
TAACGCTTCTGGAGAAACTCAACGAGCTGGACGCGGATGAACAGGCAGACATCTGTGAATCGCTTCACGA
CCACGCTGATGAGCTTTACCGCAGGATCCGCGAAATTGTAAGCGTTAATATTTTGTTAAAATTCGCGTTA
AATTTTTGTTAAATCAGCTCATTTTTTAACCAATAGGCCGAAATCGGCAAAATCCCTTATAAATCAAAAG
AATAGACCGAGATAGGGT
[37 nt withheld, positions 4340-4376]
AAAGAACGTGGACTCCAACGTCAAAGG
[49 nt withheld, positions 4404-4452]
T
[91 nt withheld, positions 4454-4544]
G
[124 nt withheld, positions 4546-4669]
CGCGGATCCTGCCTCGCGCGTTTCGGTGATGACGGTGAAAACCTCTGACACATGCAGCTCCCGGAGACGG
TCACAGCTTGTCTGTAAGCGGATGCCGGGAGCAGACAAGCCCGTCAGGGCGCGTCAGCGGGTGTTGGCGG
GTGTCGGGGCGCAGCCATGACCCAGTCACGTAGCGATAGCGGAGTGTATACTGGCTTAACTATGCGGCAT
CAGAGCAGATTGTACTGAGAGTGCACCATATGCGGTGTGAAATACCGCACAGATGCGTAAGGAGAAAATA
CCGCATCAGGCGCTCTTCCGCTTCCTCGCTCACTGACTCGCTGCGCTCGGTCGTTCGGCTGCGGCGAGCG
GTATCAGCTCACTCAAAGGCGGTAATACGGTTATCCACAGAATCAGGGGATAACGCAGGAAAGAACATGT
GAGCAAAAGGCCAGCAAAAGGCCAGGAACCGTAAAAAGGCCGCGTTGCTGGCGTTTTTCCATAGGCTCCG
CCCCCCTGACGAGCATCACAAAAATCGACGCTCAAGTCAGAGGTGGCGAAACCCGACAGGACTATAAAGA
TACCAGGGTTTCCCCCTGGAAGCTCCCTCGTGCGCTCTCCTGTTCCGACCCTGCCGCTTACCGGATACCT
GTCCGCCTTTCTCCCTTCGGGAAGCGTGGCGCTTTCTCATAGCTCACGCTGTAGGTATCTCAGTTCGGTG
TAGGTCGTTCGCTCCAAGCTGGGCTGTGTGCACGAACCCCCCGTTCAGCCCGACCGCTGCGCCTTATCCG
GTAACTATCGTCTTGAGTCCAACCCGGTAAGACACGACTTATCGCCACTGGCAGCAGCCACTGGTAACAG
GATTAGCAGAGCGAGGTATGTAGGCGGTGCTACAGAGTTCTTGAAGTGGTGGCCTAACTACGGCTACACT
AGAAGGACAGTATTTGGTATCTGCGCTCTGCTGAAGCCAGTTACCTTCGGAAAAAGAGTTGGTAGCTCTT
GATCCGGCAAACAAACCACCGCTGGTAGCGGTGGTTTTTTTGTTTGCAAGCAGCAGATTACGCGCAGAAA
AAAAGGATCTCAAGAAGATCCTTTGATCTTTTCTACGGGGTCTGACGCTCAGTGGAACGAAAACTCACGT
TAAGGGATTTTGGTCATGAGATTATCAAAAAGGATCTTCACCTAGATCCTTTTAAATTAAAAATGAAGTT
TTAAATCAATCTAAAGTATATATGAGTAAACTTGGTCTGACAGTTACCAATGCTTAATCAGTGAGGCACC
TATCTCAGCGATCTGTCTATTTCGTTCATCCATAGTTGCCTGACTCCCCGTCGTGTAGATAACTACGATA
CGGGAGGGCTTACCATCTGGCCCCAGTGCTGCAATGATACCGCGAGACCCACGCTCACCGGCTCCAGATT
TATCAGCAATAAACCAGCCAGCCGGAAGGGCCGAGCGCAGAAGTGGTCCTGCAACTTTATCCGCCTCCAT
CCAGTCTATTAATTGTTGCCGGGAAGCTAGAGTAAGTAGTTCGCCAGTTAATAGTTTGCGCAACGTTGTT
GCCATTGCTGCAGGCATCGTGGTGTCACGCTCGTCGTTTGGTATGGCTTCATTCAGCTCCGGTTCCCAAC
GATCAAGGCGAGTTACATGATCCCCCATATTGTGCAAAAAAGCGGTTAGCTCCTTCGGTCCTCCGATCGT
TGTCAGAAGTAAGTTGGCCGCAGTGTTATCACTCATGGTTATGGCAGCACTGCATAATTCTCTTACTGTC
ATGCCATCCGTAAGATGCTTTTCTGTGACTGGTGAGTACTCAACCAAGTCATTCTGAGAATAGTGTATGC
GGCGACCGAGTTGCTCTTGCCCGGCGTCAACACGGGATAATACCGCGCCACATAGCAGAACTTTAAAAGT
GCTCATCATTGGAAAACGTTCTTCGGGGCGAAAACTCTCAAGGATCTTACCGCTGTTGAGATCCAGTTCG
ATGTAACCCACTCGTGCACCCAACTGATCTTCAGCATCTTTTACTTTCACCAGCGTTTCTGGGTGAGCAA
AAACAGGAAGGCAAAATGCCGCAAAAAAGGGAATAAGGGCGACACGGAAATGTTGAATACTCATACTCTT
CCTTTTTCAATATTATTGAAGCATTTATCAGGGTTATTGTCTCATGAGCGGATACATATTTGAATGTATT
TAGAAAAATAAACAAATAGGGGTTCCGCGCACATTTCCCCGAAAAGTGCCACCTGACGTCTAAGAAACCA
TTATTATCA
Features (pLannotate 1.2.2; 21 found; start..end, strand, type, name):
     59..136     +  promoter       lacIq promoter: lacI (mutant); In the lacIq allele, a single base change in the promoter boosts expression of the lacI gene about 10-fold.
    137..1219    +  CDS            lacI: lac repressor; lacI; The lac repressor binds to the lac operator to inhibit transcription in E. coli. This inhibition can be relieved by adding lactose or isopropyl-β-D-thiogalactopyranoside (IPTG).
   1232..1253    +  protein_bind   CAP binding site: CAP binding activates transcription in the presence of cAMP. E. coli catabolite activator protein
   1272..1289    +  promoter       tet promoter (fragment): E. coli promoter for tetracycline efflux protein gene
   1462..1490    +  promoter       tac promoter: strong E. coli promoter; hybrid between the trp and lac UV5 promoters
   1498..1514    +  protein_bind   lac operator: The lac repressor binds to the lac operator to inhibit transcription in E. coli. This inhibition can be relieved by adding lactose or isopropyl-β-D-thiogalactopyranoside (IPTG). lac repressor encoded by lacI
   1599..1616    +  CDS            6xHis: 6xHis affinity tag
   1632..2285    +  CDS            GST26_SCHJA: Experimental evidence at protein level: Swiss-Prot protein existence level 1. GST isoenzymes appear to play a central role in the parasite detoxification system. Other functions are also suspected including a role in increasing the solubility of haematin in the parasite gut. From Schistosoma japonicum (Blood fluke).
   2370..2561    +  CDS            ARHGEF16 (fragment): ARHGG_HUMAN - Also known as EPHEXIN4, NBR. Experimental evidence at protein level: Swiss-Prot protein existence level 1. Guanyl-nucleotide exchange factor of the RHOG GTPase stimulating the exchange of RHOG-associated GDP for GTP. May play a role in chemotactic cell migration by mediating the activation of RAC1 by EPHA2. May also activate CDC42 and mediate activation of CDC42 by the viral protein HPV16 E6. From Homo sapiens (Human).
   2574..2621    +  terminator     fd terminator (sequence withheld): central terminator from bacteriophage fd (Otsuka and Kunisawa, 1982)
   2626..2838    +  CDS            M13 gene III (fragment) (sequence partly withheld): pIII; III; minor coat protein
   2853..3323    +  CDS            M13 gene III (fragment) (sequence partly withheld): pIII; III; minor coat protein
   3345..3415    +  CDS            TcR (fragment): tetracycline efflux protein; tet; confers resistance to tetracycline
   3657..4037    -  CDS            YPB1_ECOLX: Protein predicted: Swiss-Prot protein existence level 4. From Escherichia coli.
   4054..4205    +  CDS            rop (fragment): Rop protein, which maintains plasmids at low copy number; rop
   4241..4669    -  rep_origin     f1 ori (sequence partly withheld): f1 bacteriophage origin of replication; arrow indicates direction of (+) strand synthesis
   4678..4717    +  CDS            rop (fragment): Rop protein, which maintains plasmids at low copy number; rop
   4819..4959    +  misc_feature   bom: basis of mobility region from pBR322
   5145..5732    -  rep_origin     ori: high-copy-number ColE1/pMB1/pBR322/pUC origin of replication
   5906..6763    -  CDS            bla: BLAT_ECOLX - Experimental evidence at protein level: Swiss-Prot protein existence level 1. TEM-type are the most prevalent beta-lactamases in enterobacteria; they hydrolyze the beta-lactam bond in susceptible beta-lactam antibiotics, thus conferring resistance to penicillins and cephalosporins. TEM-3 and TEM-4 are capable of hydrolyzing cefotaxime and ceftazidime. TEM-5 is capable of hydrolyzing ceftazidime. TEM-6 is capable of hydrolyzing ceftazidime and aztreonam. TEM-8/CAZ-2, TEM- 16/CAZ-7 and TEM-24/CAZ-6 are markedly active against ceftazidime. IRT- 4 shows resistance to beta-lactamase in
   6764..6868    -  promoter       AmpR promoter: bla
