[The description below was written by a language model from this plasmid's Addgene catalogue record and pLannotate feature annotations shown in this document.]
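Description:
pHH0103_ARHGEF5-1/1 is a bacterial expression plasmid of about 6.9 kb, built on the pHH0103 backbone, for producing and purifying a single SH3 domain from human ARHGEF5, a Rho guanine nucleotide exchange factor. The catalogue lists a 227 bp insert cloned between SfiI and NotI sites. It belongs to a collection of human SH3 domain constructs made for a family-wide analysis of SH3 binding specificities.

In the annotated sequence, expression is driven by the strong hybrid tac promoter followed by a lac operator. The plasmid also carries lacI under the lacIq promoter, so transcription is repressed until relieved by IPTG. The open reading frame begins with a 6xHis tag, followed by Schistosoma japonicum glutathione S-transferase and then the SH3 domain insert. This gives a His-GST fusion that can be affinity purified through either tag. The automated annotation labels the insert region as a fragment of ARHGEF16 rather than ARHGEF5. This probably reflects homology between SH3 domains of related exchange factors, but the discrepancy with the catalogue name cannot be resolved from the record alone.

An fd phage terminator lies downstream of the insert, followed by fragments of M13 gene III, which suggest the backbone derives from a phage-display phagemid. Because they lie after the terminator, they do not appear to be part of the expressed fusion.

The plasmid replicates from a pBR322/ColE1-type origin with an adjacent bom site. The rop annotation is split into fragments by an inserted f1 origin, and the catalogue lists the plasmid as low copy. Short tetracycline-resistance promoter and gene fragments also remain from the pBR322 lineage. Selection is by ampicillin resistance through the TEM beta-lactamase gene under its own promoter.
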