Addgene plasmid #91452: pHH0103_ARHGEF5-1/1
Purpose: Protein expression and purification of human SH3 domain construct ARHGEF5-1/1
Depositing lab: Sachdev Sidhu. Depositing organization: University of Toronto. Publication: Comprehensive Analysis of the Human SH3 Domain Family Reveals a Wide Variety of Non-canonical Specificities. Teyra J, Huang H, Jain S, Guan X, Dong A, Liu Y, Tempel W, Min J, Tong Y, Kim PM, Bader GD, Sidhu SS. Structure. 2017 Oct 3;25(10):1598-1610.e3. doi: 10.1016/j.str.2017.07.017. Epub 2017 Sep 7. PubMed 28890361.
Backbone
  Vector backbone: pHH0103
  Vector type: Bacterial Expression
Growth in bacteria
  Bacterial resistance: Ampicillin, 100 μg/mL
  Growth temperature: 37°C
  Growth strain: DH5alpha
  Copy number: Low Copy
Gene/Insert
  Gene/Insert name: ARHGEF5-1/1
  Species: H. sapiens (human)
  Insert size (bp): 227
  Entrez Gene: ARHGEF5 (a.k.a. GEF5, P60, TIM, TIM1)
  Cloning method: Restriction Enzyme; 5′ cloning site Sfi1 (unknown if destroyed); 3′ cloning site Not1 (unknown if destroyed)
Terms and licenses: Academic/Nonprofit Terms; Industry Terms: Not Available to Industry
How to cite: pHH0103_ARHGEF5-1/1 was a gift from Sachdev Sidhu (Addgene plasmid # 91452 ; http://n2t.net/addgene:91452 ; RRID:Addgene_91452)
