>Addgene plasmid #91452 | pHH0103_ARHGEF5-1/1 | depositor partial sequence | sequence record 175940 | insert sequence
GGTACCGAATTCGGATCCGCGCGCTGCCACAAGTTCAATGTCTGCGTGCCTACAAACCACGTGAAAACGA
TGAACTGGCCCTGGAAAAAGCCGATGTTGTTATGGTTACCCAGCAATCTTCTGATGGTTGGCTGGAAGGT
GTTCGTCTGTCTGATGGTGAACGTGGTTGGTTTCCAGTTCAGCAGGTTGAGTTCATTTCCGCGGCCGCTA
GCTAAGTCGACGAGCTC
